Addgene plasmid #161125: pDONR221-SLC16A8_STOP
Purpose: Gateway entry clone with codon-optimized ORF sequence for subcloning into custom expression vectors. Contains a STOP codon at the end of the codon-optimized ORF sequence.
Depositing lab: RESOLUTE Consortium & Giulio Superti-Furga. Depositing organization: CeMM Research Center for Molecular Medicine. Publication: The RESOLUTE consortium: unlocking SLC transporters for drug discovery. Superti-Furga G, Lackner D, Wiedmer T, Ingles-Prieto A, Barbosa B, Girardi E, Goldmann U, Gurtl B, Klavins K, Klimek C, Lindinger S, Lineiro-Retes E, Muller AC, Onstein S, Redinger G, Reil D, Sedlyarov V, Wolf G, Crawford M, Everley R, ... Steppan CM. Nat Rev Drug Discov. 2020 Jul;19(7):429-430. doi: 10.1038/d41573-020-00056-6. PubMed 32265506.
Backbone
  Vector backbone: pDONR221
  Backbone manufacturer: ThermoFisher Scientific
  Backbone size w/o insert (bp): 2550
  Vector type: Mammalian Expression
Growth in bacteria
  Bacterial resistance: Kanamycin, 50 μg/mL
  Growth temperature: 37°C
  Growth strain: NEB Stable
  Copy number: High Copy
Gene/Insert
  Gene/Insert name: SLC16A8 (alt name: MCT3, REMP)
  Species: H. sapiens (human)
  Insert size (bp): 1515
  Entrez Gene: SLC16A8 (a.k.a. RP5-1039K5.14-003, MCT3, REMP)
  Cloning method: Gateway Cloning
  Sequencing primers: 5′ M13-fwd; 3′ M13-rev
Terms and licenses: Academic/Nonprofit Terms; Industry Terms
Depositor comments: This plasmid contains a STOP codon at the end of the codon-optimized ORF. For the version of this plasmid that does not contain a STOP codon, please see Addgene plasmid 131959 For more information on the full Resolute plasmid collection, please see www.addgene.org/depositor-collections/re-solute/. Please provide your feedback on this plasmid to the RESOLUTE consortium by filling out their RESOLUTE repository feedback form: https://forms.office.com/Pages/ResponsePage.aspx?id=0e05yklzmkS7rjFGQL4N7z4feCLQvEJAmVcOCM_u885UN1JJRko0Ukg4TVQwNTZLOUxPQVJWT1NHUCQlQCN0PWcu
How to cite: pDONR221-SLC16A8_STOP was a gift from RESOLUTE Consortium & Giulio Superti-Furga (Addgene plasmid # 161125 ; http://n2t.net/addgene:161125 ; RRID:Addgene_161125)
