[The description below was written by a language model from this plasmid's Addgene catalogue record and pLannotate feature annotations shown in this document.]
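Description:
pDONR221-SLC16A8_STOP is a Gateway entry clone built on the pDONR221 backbone, carrying a codon-optimized open reading frame for human SLC16A8 (also called MCT3 or REMP). SLC16A8 is annotated as a proton-linked monocarboxylate transporter that moves substrates such as lactate, pyruvate and ketone bodies across the plasma membrane. The 4,065 nt plasmid is propagated in E. coli from a high-copy ColE1/pUC-type origin and selected with kanamycin through the KanR aminoglycoside phosphotransferase gene. Although the catalogue lists the vector type as mammalian expression, the feature table shows no eukaryotic promoter or polyadenylation signal, so this plasmid serves as a shuttle for the ORF rather than as an expression vector in its own right.

The roughly 1.5 kb ORF sits between attL1 and attL2, the recombination sites used in the Gateway LR reaction. This allows directional transfer of the coding sequence into any attR-containing destination vector, which then supplies the promoter, tags and selection appropriate to the chosen host. Upstream rrnB T1 and T2 terminators are standard pDONR elements that insulate the insert from read-through transcription in bacteria. A T7 promoter lies just outside attL2 on the opposite strand, pointing back toward the insert, and short lacI and lacZα fragments are backbone remnants. M13 forward and reverse sites flank the cassette for sequence verification.

This version retains a stop codon at the end of the ORF, so it suits expression of the untagged protein or N-terminal fusions but not C-terminal tags. A companion clone without the stop codon exists for that purpose. The plasmid belongs to a consortium collection of solute carrier clones made to support transporter research and drug discovery.
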