Features (pLannotate 1.2.2; 10 found; start..end, strand, type, name):
    121..213     +  CDS            lacI (fragment): lac repressor; lacI; The lac repressor binds to the lac operator to inhibit transcription in E. coli. This inhibition can be relieved by adding lactose or isopropyl-β-D-thiogalactopyranoside (IPTG).
    268..295     -  terminator     rrnB T2 terminator: transcription terminator T2 from the E. coli rrnB gene
    427..470     +  terminator     rrnB T1 terminator: Escherichia coli rrnB; transcription terminator T1 from the E. coli rrnB gene
    517..553     -  CDS            lacZα (fragment): LacZα fragment of β-galactosidase; lacZ fragment
    569..668     +  protein_bind   attL1: mutant version of attL; recombination site for the Gateway® LR reaction LR Clonase™
    674..2185    +  CDS            SLC16A8: MOT3_HUMAN - Also known as MCT3. Experimental evidence at transcript level: Swiss-Prot protein existence level 2. Proton-linked monocarboxylate transporter. Catalyzes the rapid transport across the plasma membrane of many monocarboxylates such as lactate, pyruvate, branched-chain oxo acids derived from leucine, valine and isoleucine, and the ketone bodies acetoacetate, beta-hydroxybutyrate and acetate (By similarity). From Homo sapiens (Human).
   2190..2289    -  protein_bind   attL2: mutant version of attL; recombination site for the Gateway® LR reaction LR Clonase™
   2307..2325    -  promoter       T7 promoter: promoter for bacteriophage T7 RNA polymerase
   2459..3268    +  CDS            KanR: aminoglycoside phosphotransferase; aph(3')-Ia; confers resistance to kanamycin in bacteria or G418 (Geneticin®) in eukaryotes
   3415..4003    +  rep_origin     ori: high-copy-number ColE1/pMB1/pBR322/pUC origin of replication
>Addgene plasmid #161125 | pDONR221-SLC16A8_STOP | depositor full sequence | sequence record 312184 | Full Sequence
CTTTCCTGCGTTATCCCCTGATTCTGTGGATAACCGTATTACCGCCTTTGAGTGAGCTGATACCGCTCGC
CGCAGCCGAACGACCGAGCGCAGCGAGTCAGTGAGCGAGGAAGCGGAAGAGCGCCCAATACGCAAACCGC
CTCTCCCCGCGCGTTGGCCGATTCATTAATGCAGCTGGCACGACAGGTTTCCCGACTGGAAAGCGGGCAG
TGAGCGCAACGCAATTAATACGCGTACCGCTAGCCAGGAAGAGTTTGTAGAAACGCAAAAAGGCCATCCG
TCAGGATGGCCTTCTGCTTAGTTTGATGCCTGGCAGTTTATGGCGGGCGTCCTGCCCGCCACCCTCCGGG
CCGTTGCTTCACAACGTTCAAATCCGCTCCCGGCGGATTTGTCCTACTCAGGAGAGCGTTCACCGACAAA
CAACAGATAAAACGAAAGGCCCAGTCTTCCGACTGAGCCTTTCGTTTTATTTGATGCCTGGCAGTTCCCT
ACTCTCGCGTTAACGCTAGCATGGATGTTTTCCCAGTCACGACGTTGTAAAACGACGGCCAGTCTTAAGC
TCGGGCCCCAAATAATGATTTTATTTTGACTGATAGTGACCTGTTCGTTGCAACACATTGATGAGCAATG
CTTTTTTATAATGCCAACTTTGTACAAAAAAGCAGGCTCCACCATGGGAGCAGGAGGACCAAGGAGAGGA
GAGGGCCCCCCTGATGGCGGCTGGGGCTGGGTGGTGCTGGGAGCATGCTTCGTGGTGACCGGATTCGCCT
ACGGCTTTCCCAAGGCCGTGAGCGTGTTCTTCAGGGCCCTGATGCGCGACTTTGATGCCGGCTACAGCGA
CACAGCCTGGGTGAGCTCCATCATGCTGGCCATGCTGTATGGCACCGGCCCCGTGTCTAGCATCCTGGTG
ACACGGTTCGGCTGTAGACCTGTGATGCTGGCAGGAGGACTGCTGGCATCTGCCGGCATGATCCTGGCCA
GCTTTGCCACCAGGCTGCTGGAGCTGTACCTGACCGCAGGCGTGCTGACAGGACTGGGACTGGCCCTGAA
CTTCCAGCCAAGCCTGATCATGCTGGGCCTGTATTTTGAGAGGCGCCGGCCCCTGGCAAATGGACTGGCA
GCCGCCGGCTCCCCCGTGTTCCTGAGCGCCCTGTCCCCACTGGGACAGCAGCTGCTGGAGAGGTTCGGAT
GGAGGGGAGGCTTTCTGCTGCTGGGAGGACTGCTGCTGCACTGCTGTGCATGCGGAGCCGTGATGAGGCC
ACCACCTGGACCTGGACCAAGACCAAGAAGGGACTCTGCCGGCGATAGGGCAGGCGACGCACCTGGAGAG
GCAGAGGCCGATGGCGCCGGCCTGCAGCTGCGCGAGGCCAGCCCAAGGGTGCGCCCCCGCCGGAGACTGC
TGGATCTGGCCGTGTGCACCGACAGGGCCTTCGCCGTGTACGCAGTGACAAAGTTCCTGATGGCCCTGGG
CCTGTTTGTGCCTGCCATCCTGCTGGTGAACTATGCCAAGGATGCAGGAGTGCCAGACACCGATGCAGCC
TTCCTGCTGTCCATCGTGGGCTTTGTGGACATCGTGGCCAGACCAGCATGCGGCGCCCTGGCAGGACTGG
CACGGCTGAGACCCCACGTGCCTTATCTGTTTAGCCTGGCCCTGCTGGCCAATGGCCTGACAGACCTGTC
CTCTGCCAGGGCACGCAGCTACGGCGCCCTGGTGGCATTCTGCGTGGCCTTTGGCCTGTCCTATGGCATG
GTGGGCGCCCTGCAGTTCGAGGTGCTGATGGCAGCAGTGGGAGCACCAAGGTTTCCATCCGCCCTGGGAC
TGGTGCTGCTGGTGGAGGCAGCAGCCGTGCTGATCGGACCACCATCTGCCGGCAGACTGGTGGATGTGCT
GAAGAACTACGAGATCATCTTCTATCTGGCAGGATCCGAGGTGGCCCTGGCAGGCGTGTTTATGGCAGTG
GCCACCAATTGCTGTCTGAGGTGCGCCAAGGCAGCACCTTCCGGACCAGGAACCGAGGGAGGAGCATCTG
ACACAGAGGATGCAGAGGCAGAGGGCGACAGCGAGCCTCTGCCAGTGGTGGCAGAGGAGCCAGGAAACCT
GGAGGCCCTGGAGGTGCTGTCCGCCAGGGGCGAGCCAACAGAGCCTGAGATCGAGGCAAGGCCTAGACTG
GCCGCCGAGTCTGTGTAAGACCCAGCTTTCTTGTACAAAGTTGGCATTATAAGAAAGCATTGCTTATCAA
TTTGTTGCAACGAACAGGTCACTATCAGTCAAAATAAAATCATTATTTGCCATCCAGCTGATATCCCCTA
TAGTGAGTCGTATTACATGGTCATAGCTGTTTCCTGGCAGCTCTGGCCCGTGTCTCAAAATCTCTGATGT
TACATTGCACAAGATAAAATAATATCATCATGAACAATAAAACTGTCTGCTTACATAAACAGTAATACAA
GGGGTGTTATGAGCCATATTCAACGGGAAACGTCGAGGCCGCGATTAAATTCCAACATGGATGCTGATTT
ATATGGGTATAAATGGGCTCGCGATAATGTCGGGCAATCAGGTGCGACAATCTATCGCTTGTATGGGAAG
CCCGATGCGCCAGAGTTGTTTCTGAAACATGGCAAAGGTAGCGTTGCCAATGATGTTACAGATGAGATGG
TCAGACTAAACTGGCTGACGGAATTTATGCCTCTTCCGACCATCAAGCATTTTATCCGTACTCCTGATGA
TGCATGGTTACTCACCACTGCGATCCCCGGAAAAACAGCATTCCAGGTATTAGAAGAATATCCTGATTCA
GGTGAAAATATTGTTGATGCGCTGGCAGTGTTCCTGCGCCGGTTGCATTCGATTCCTGTTTGTAATTGTC
CTTTTAACAGCGATCGCGTATTTCGTCTCGCTCAGGCGCAATCACGAATGAATAACGGTTTGGTTGATGC
GAGTGATTTTGATGACGAGCGTAATGGCTGGCCTGTTGAACAAGTCTGGAAAGAAATGCATAAACTTTTG
CCATTCTCACCGGATTCAGTCGTCACTCATGGTGATTTCTCACTTGATAACCTTATTTTTGACGAGGGGA
AATTAATAGGTTGTATTGATGTTGGACGAGTCGGAATCGCAGACCGATACCAGGATCTTGCCATCCTATG
GAACTGCCTCGGTGAGTTTTCTCCTTCATTACAGAAACGGCTTTTTCAAAAATATGGTATTGATAATCCT
GATATGAATAAATTGCAGTTTCATTTGATGCTCGATGAGTTTTTCTAATCAGAATTGGTTAATTGGTTGT
AACACTGGCAGAGCATTACGCTGACTTGACGGGACGGCGCAAGCTCATGACCAAAATCCCTTAACGTGAG
TTACGCGTCGTTCCACTGAGCGTCAGACCCCGTAGAAAAGATCAAAGGATCTTCTTGAGATCCTTTTTTT
CTGCGCGTAATCTGCTGCTTGCAAACAAAAAAACCACCGCTACCAGCGGTGGTTTGTTTGCCGGATCAAG
AGCTACCAACTCTTTTTCCGAAGGTAACTGGCTTCAGCAGAGCGCAGATACCAAATACTGTTCTTCTAGT
GTAGCCGTAGTTAGGCCACCACTTCAAGAACTCTGTAGCACCGCCTACATACCTCGCTCTGCTAATCCTG
TTACCAGTGGCTGCTGCCAGTGGCGATAAGTCGTGTCTTACCGGGTTGGACTCAAGACGATAGTTACCGG
ATAAGGCGCAGCGGTCGGGCTGAACGGGGGGTTCGTGCACACAGCCCAGCTTGGAGCGAACGACCTACAC
CGAACTGAGATACCTACAGCGTGAGCTATGAGAAAGCGCCACGCTTCCCGAAGGGAGAAAGGCGGACAGG
TATCCGGTAAGCGGCAGGGTCGGAACAGGAGAGCGCACGAGGGAGCTTCCAGGGGGAAACGCCTGGTATC
TTTATAGTCCTGTCGGGTTTCGCCACCTCTGACTTGAGCGTCGATTTTTGTGATGCTCGTCAGGGGGGCG
GAGCCTATGGAAAAACGCCAGCAACGCGGCCTTTTTACGGTTCCTGGCCTTTTGCTGGCCTTTTGCTCAC
ATGTT
