>Addgene plasmid #161125 | pDONR221-SLC16A8_STOP | depositor partial sequence | sequence record 312185 | Codon-optimized ORF of SLC16A8
ATGGGAGCAGGAGGACCAAGGAGAGGAGAGGGCCCCCCTGATGGCGGCTGGGGCTGGGTGGTGCTGGGAG
CATGCTTCGTGGTGACCGGATTCGCCTACGGCTTTCCCAAGGCCGTGAGCGTGTTCTTCAGGGCCCTGAT
GCGCGACTTTGATGCCGGCTACAGCGACACAGCCTGGGTGAGCTCCATCATGCTGGCCATGCTGTATGGC
ACCGGCCCCGTGTCTAGCATCCTGGTGACACGGTTCGGCTGTAGACCTGTGATGCTGGCAGGAGGACTGC
TGGCATCTGCCGGCATGATCCTGGCCAGCTTTGCCACCAGGCTGCTGGAGCTGTACCTGACCGCAGGCGT
GCTGACAGGACTGGGACTGGCCCTGAACTTCCAGCCAAGCCTGATCATGCTGGGCCTGTATTTTGAGAGG
CGCCGGCCCCTGGCAAATGGACTGGCAGCCGCCGGCTCCCCCGTGTTCCTGAGCGCCCTGTCCCCACTGG
GACAGCAGCTGCTGGAGAGGTTCGGATGGAGGGGAGGCTTTCTGCTGCTGGGAGGACTGCTGCTGCACTG
CTGTGCATGCGGAGCCGTGATGAGGCCACCACCTGGACCTGGACCAAGACCAAGAAGGGACTCTGCCGGC
GATAGGGCAGGCGACGCACCTGGAGAGGCAGAGGCCGATGGCGCCGGCCTGCAGCTGCGCGAGGCCAGCC
CAAGGGTGCGCCCCCGCCGGAGACTGCTGGATCTGGCCGTGTGCACCGACAGGGCCTTCGCCGTGTACGC
AGTGACAAAGTTCCTGATGGCCCTGGGCCTGTTTGTGCCTGCCATCCTGCTGGTGAACTATGCCAAGGAT
GCAGGAGTGCCAGACACCGATGCAGCCTTCCTGCTGTCCATCGTGGGCTTTGTGGACATCGTGGCCAGAC
CAGCATGCGGCGCCCTGGCAGGACTGGCACGGCTGAGACCCCACGTGCCTTATCTGTTTAGCCTGGCCCT
GCTGGCCAATGGCCTGACAGACCTGTCCTCTGCCAGGGCACGCAGCTACGGCGCCCTGGTGGCATTCTGC
GTGGCCTTTGGCCTGTCCTATGGCATGGTGGGCGCCCTGCAGTTCGAGGTGCTGATGGCAGCAGTGGGAG
CACCAAGGTTTCCATCCGCCCTGGGACTGGTGCTGCTGGTGGAGGCAGCAGCCGTGCTGATCGGACCACC
ATCTGCCGGCAGACTGGTGGATGTGCTGAAGAACTACGAGATCATCTTCTATCTGGCAGGATCCGAGGTG
GCCCTGGCAGGCGTGTTTATGGCAGTGGCCACCAATTGCTGTCTGAGGTGCGCCAAGGCAGCACCTTCCG
GACCAGGAACCGAGGGAGGAGCATCTGACACAGAGGATGCAGAGGCAGAGGGCGACAGCGAGCCTCTGCC
AGTGGTGGCAGAGGAGCCAGGAAACCTGGAGGCCCTGGAGGTGCTGTCCGCCAGGGGCGAGCCAACAGAG
CCTGAGATCGAGGCAAGGCCTAGACTGGCCGCCGAGTCTGTGTAA
